Addgene plasmid #101234: pJSC239 - Bacterial expression plasmid for SpCas9 Cluster 3 + Q926A variant
Purpose: Bacterial expression plasmid for SpCas9 Cluster 3 + Q926A variant
Depositing lab: Jennifer Doudna & Keith Joung. Depositing organization: University of California, Berkeley. Publication: Enhanced proofreading governs CRISPR-Cas9 targeting accuracy. Chen JS, Dagdas YS, Kleinstiver BP, Welch MM, Sousa AA, Harrington LB, Sternberg SH, Joung JK, Yildiz A, Doudna JA. Nature. 2017 Sep 20. doi: 10.1038/nature24268. PubMed 28931002.
Backbone
  Vector backbone: pCT10
  Backbone manufacturer: Doudna lab
  Vector type: Bacterial Expression
Growth in bacteria
  Bacterial resistance: Ampicillin, 100 μg/mL
  Growth temperature: 37°C
  Growth strain: DH5alpha
  Copy number: High Copy
Gene/Insert
  Gene/Insert name: SpCas9 variant T657A/G658A/W659A/R661A/Q926A (alt name: Streptococcus pyogenes Cas9)
  Species: Streptococcus pyogenes
  Mutation: T657A, G658A, W659A, R661A and Q926A
  Promoter: T7
  Tag / fusion protein: 10x His (N terminal on backbone); MBP (N terminal on backbone); TEV site (N terminal on backbone)
  Cloning method: Gibson Cloning
  Sequencing primers: 5′ T7; 3′ T7-term
Terms and licenses: Academic/Nonprofit Terms; Industry Terms: Not Available to Industry
Depositor comments: Please visit https://www.biorxiv.org/content/early/2017/08/12/160036 for bioRxiv preprint.
How to cite: pJSC239 - Bacterial expression plasmid for SpCas9 Cluster 3 + Q926A variant was a gift from Jennifer Doudna & Keith Joung (Addgene plasmid # 101234 ; http://n2t.net/addgene:101234 ; RRID:Addgene_101234)
