[The description below was written by a language model from this plasmid's Addgene catalogue record and pLannotate feature annotations shown in this document.]
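Description:
pJSC239 is a bacterial expression plasmid of about 10 kb, built on the pCT10 backbone, for producing a mutant Streptococcus pyogenes Cas9 protein in E. coli. It is propagated through a ColE1/pMB1-family origin and selected with ampicillin via a β-lactamase gene under its own promoter. The feature table also shows pBR322-derived remnants: a bom mobility region, a rop gene, and two tetracycline-resistance fragments with the tet promoter. These fragments flank the expression cassette, so the tet gene is interrupted and presumably non-functional. The catalogue lists the plasmid as high copy, although rop is normally associated with reduced copy number; the record does not resolve this.

The expression cassette is driven by a T7 promoter with the phage T7 gene 10 ribosome binding site and closed by a T7 terminator, so it requires a host that supplies T7 RNA polymerase. The open reading frame encodes an N-terminal 10xHis tag, a signal-sequence-free maltose binding protein that stays in the cytosol, and a TEV protease site, followed by Cas9. This arrangement allows affinity purification and improved solubility, and TEV cleavage then removes the tags. The Cas9 insert, introduced by Gibson cloning, carries T657A, G658A, W659A and R661A (the "Cluster 3" substitutions) together with Q926A. A short match to a T7 gene 10B-derived solubility tag lies just upstream of the terminator and is probably residual vector sequence. The associated publication concerns proofreading and targeting accuracy of Cas9, so the plasmid is most likely used to purify this variant for biochemical studies of DNA targeting specificity.
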