Features (pLannotate 1.2.2; 17 found; start..end, strand, type, name):
     70..450     +  CDS            YPB1_ECOLX: Protein predicted: Swiss-Prot protein existence level 4. From Escherichia coli.
    692..1592    -  CDS            TcR (fragment): tetracycline efflux protein; tet; confers resistance to tetracycline
   1614..1632    +  promoter       T7 promoter: promoter for bacteriophage T7 RNA polymerase
   1721..1743    +  RBS            RBS: efficient ribosome binding site from bacteriophage T7 gene 10 (Olins and Rangwala, 1989)
   1763..1792    +  CDS            10xHis: 10xHis affinity tag
   1802..2902    +  CDS            MBP: maltose binding protein from E. coli; malE (mutated); This version of the gene does not encode a signal sequence, so MBP will remain in the cytosol.
   2957..2973    +  CDS            TEV site (fragment): tobacco etch virus (TEV) protease recognition and cleavage site
   2984..7088    +  CDS            Cas9 (fragment): Cas9 (Csn1) endonuclease from the Streptococcus pyogenes Type II CRISPR/Cas system generates RNA-guided double strand breaks in DNA
   7173..7222    +  CDS            SET1 (fragment): solubility-enhancement tag derived from T7 phage gene 10B
   7230..7277    +  terminator     T7 terminator: transcription terminator for bacteriophage T7 RNA polymerase
   7303..7595    -  CDS            TcR (fragment): tetracycline efflux protein; tet; confers resistance to tetracycline
   7643..7671    -  promoter       tet promoter: E. coli promoter for tetracycline efflux protein gene
   7784..7888    +  promoter       AmpR promoter: bla
   7889..8749    +  CDS            AmpR: β-lactamase; bla; confers resistance to ampicillin, carbenicillin, and related antibiotics
   8920..9508    +  rep_origin     ori: high-copy-number ColE1/pMB1/pBR322/pUC origin of replication
   9694..9833    -  misc_feature   bom: basis of mobility region from pBR322
   9935..53      -  CDS            rop (across the origin): Rop protein, which maintains plasmids at low copy number; rop
>Addgene plasmid #101234 | pJSC239 - Bacterial expression plasmid for SpCas9 Cluster 3 + Q926A variant | addgene full sequence | sequence record 198016 | Addgene NGS Result
TGGCTTCTGATAAAGCGGGCCATGTTAAGGGCGGTTTTTTCCTGTTTGGTCACTGATGCCTCCGTGTAAG
GGGGATTTCTGTTCATGGGGGTAATGATACCGATGAAACGAGAGAGGATGCTCACGATACGGGTTACTGA
TGATGAACATGCCCGGTTACTGGAACGTTGTGAGGGTAAACAACTGGCGGTATGGATGCGGCGGGACCAG
AGAAAAATCACTCAGGGTCAATGCCAGCGCTTCGTTAATACAGATGTAGGTGTTCCACAGGGTAGCCAGC
AGCATCCTGCGATGCAGATCCGGAACATAATGGTGCAGGGCGCTGACTTCCGCGTTTCCAGACTTTACGA
AACACGGAAACCGAAGACCATTCATGTTGTTGCTCAGGTCGCAGACGTTTTGCAGCAGCAGTCGCTTCAC
GTTCGCTCGCGTATCGGTGATTCATTCTGCTAACCAGTAAGGCAACCCCGCCAGCCTAGCCGGGTCCTCA
ACGACAGGAGCACGATCATGCGCACCCGTGGCCAGGACCCAACGCTGCCCGAGATGCGCCGCGTGCGGCT
GCTGGAGATGGCGGACGCGATGGATATGTTCTGCCAAGGGTTGGTTTGCGCATTCACAGTTCTCCGCAAG
AATTGATTGGCTCCAATTCTTGGAGTGGTGAATCCGTTAGCGAGGTGCCGCCGGCTTCCATTCAGGTCGA
GGTGGCCCGGCTCCATGCACCGCGACGCAACGCGGGGAGGCAGACAAGGTATAGGGCGGCGCCTACAATC
CATGCCAACCCGTTCCATGTGCTCGCCGAGGCGGCATAAATCGCCGTGACGATCAGCGGTCCAATGATCG
AAGTTAGGCTGGTAAGAGCCGCGAGCGATCCTTGAAGCTGTCCCTGATGGTCGTCATCTACCTGCCTGGA
CAGCATGGCCTGCAACGCGGGCATCCCGATGCCGCCGGAAGCGAGAAGAATCATAATGGGGAAGGCCATC
CAGCCTCGCGTCGCGAACGCCAGCAAGACGTAGCCCAGCGCGTCGGCCGCCATGCCGGCGATAATGGCCT
GCTTCTCGCCGAAACGTTTGGTGGCGGGACCAGTGACGAAGGCTTGAGCGAGGGCGTGCAAGATTCCGAA
TACCGCAAGCGACAGGCCGATCATCGTCGCGCTCCAGCGAAAGCGGTCCTCGCCGAAAATGACCCAGAGC
GCTGCCGGCACCTGTCCTACGAGTTGCATGATAAAGAAGACAGTCATAAGTGCGGCGACGATAGTCATGC
CCCGCGCCCACCGGAAGGAGCTGACTGGGTTGAAGGCTCTCAAGGGCATCGGTCGACGCTCTCCCTTATG
CGACTCCTGCATTAGGAAGCAGCCCAGTAGTAGGTTGAGGCCGTTGAGCACCGCCGCCGCAAGGAATGGT
GCATGCAAGGAGATGGCGCCCAACAGTCCCCCGGCCACGGGGCCTGCCACCATACCCACGCCGAAACAAG
CGCTCATGAGCCCGAAGTGGCGAGCCCGATCTTCCCCATCGGTGATGTCGGCGATATAGGCGCCAGCAAC
CGCACCTGTGGCGCCGGTGATGCCGGCCACGATGCGTCCGGCGTAGAGGATCGAGATCTCGATCCCGCGA
AATTAATACGACTCACTATAGGGAGACCACAACGGTTTCCCTCTAGTGCCGGCTCCGGAGAGCTCTTTAA
TTAAGCGGCCGCCCTGCAGGACTCGAGTTCTAGAAATAATTTTGTTTAACTTTAAGAAGGAGATATACAT
ATGAAATCTTCTCACCATCACCATCACCATCACCATCACCATGGTTCTTCTATGAAAATCGAAGAAGGTA
AACTGGTAATCTGGATTAACGGCGATAAAGGCTATAACGGTCTCGCTGAAGTCGGTAAGAAATTCGAGAA
AGATACCGGAATTAAAGTCACCGTTGAGCATCCGGATAAACTGGAAGAGAAATTCCCACAGGTTGCGGCA
ACTGGCGATGGCCCTGACATTATCTTCTGGGCACACGACCGCTTTGGTGGCTACGCTCAATCTGGCCTGT
TGGCTGAAATCACCCCGGACAAAGCGTTCCAGGACAAGCTGTATCCGTTTACCTGGGATGCCGTACGTTA
CAACGGCAAGCTGATTGCTTACCCGATCGCTGTTGAAGCGTTATCGCTGATTTATAACAAAGATCTGCTG
CCGAACCCGCCAAAAACCTGGGAAGAGATCCCGGCGCTGGATAAAGAACTGAAAGCGAAAGGTAAGAGCG
CGCTGATGTTCAACCTGCAAGAACCGTACTTCACCTGGCCGCTGATTGCTGCTGACGGGGGTTATGCGTT
CAAGTATGAAAACGGCAAGTACGACATTAAAGACGTGGGCGTGGATAACGCTGGCGCGAAAGCGGGTCTG
ACCTTCCTGGTTGACCTGATTAAAAACAAACACATGAATGCAGACACCGATTACTCCATCGCAGAAGCTG
CCTTTAATAAAGGCGAAACAGCGATGACCATCAACGGCCCGTGGGCATGGTCCAACATCGACACCAGCAA
AGTGAATTATGGTGTAACGGTACTGCCGACCTTCAAGGGTCAACCATCCAAACCGTTCGTTGGCGTGCTG
AGCGCAGGTATTAACGCCGCCAGTCCGAACAAAGAGCTGGCAAAAGAGTTCCTCGAAAACTATCTGCTGA
CTGATGAAGGTCTGGAAGCGGTTAATAAAGACAAACCGCTGGGTGCCGTAGCGCTGAAGTCTTACGAGGA
AGAGTTGGCGAAAGATCCACGTATTGCCGCCACTATGGAAAACGCCCAGAAAGGTGAAATCATGCCGAAC
ATCCCGCAGATGTCCGCTTTCTGGTATGCCGTGCGTACTGCGGTGATCAACGCCGCCAGCGGTCGTCAGA
CTGTCGATGAAGCCCTGAAAGACGCGCAGACTAATTCGAGCTCGAACAACAACAACAATAACAATAACAA
CAACCTCGGGATCGAGGAAAACCTGTACTTCCAATCCAATGCAATGGATAAGAAATACTCAATAGGCTTA
GATATCGGCACAAATAGCGTCGGATGGGCGGTGATCACTGATGAATATAAGGTTCCGTCTAAAAAGTTCA
AGGTTCTGGGAAATACAGACCGCCACAGTATCAAAAAAAATCTTATAGGGGCTCTTTTATTTGACAGTGG
AGAGACAGCGGAAGCGACTCGTCTCAAACGGACAGCTCGTAGAAGGTATACACGTCGGAAGAATCGTATT
TGTTATCTACAGGAGATTTTTTCAAATGAGATGGCGAAAGTAGATGATAGTTTCTTTCATCGACTTGAAG
AGTCTTTTTTGGTGGAAGAAGACAAGAAGCATGAACGTCATCCTATTTTTGGAAATATAGTAGATGAAGT
TGCTTATCATGAGAAATATCCAACTATCTATCATCTGCGAAAAAAATTGGTAGATTCTACTGATAAAGCG
GATTTGCGCTTAATCTATTTGGCCTTAGCGCATATGATTAAGTTTCGTGGTCATTTTTTGATTGAGGGAG
ATTTAAATCCTGATAATAGTGATGTGGACAAACTATTTATCCAGTTGGTACAAACCTACAATCAATTATT
TGAAGAAAACCCTATTAACGCAAGTGGAGTAGATGCTAAAGCGATTCTTTCTGCACGATTGAGTAAATCA
AGACGATTAGAAAATCTCATTGCTCAGCTCCCCGGTGAGAAGAAAAATGGCTTATTTGGGAATCTCATTG
CTTTGTCATTGGGTTTGACCCCTAATTTTAAATCAAATTTTGATTTGGCAGAAGATGCTAAATTACAGCT
TTCAAAAGATACTTACGATGATGATTTAGATAATTTATTGGCGCAAATTGGAGATCAATATGCTGATTTG
TTTTTGGCAGCTAAGAATTTATCAGATGCTATTTTACTTTCAGATATCCTAAGAGTAAATACTGAAATAA
CTAAGGCTCCCCTATCAGCTTCAATGATTAAACGCTACGATGAACATCATCAAGACTTGACTCTTTTAAA
AGCTTTAGTTCGACAACAACTTCCAGAAAAGTATAAAGAAATCTTTTTTGATCAATCAAAAAACGGATAT
GCAGGTTATATTGATGGGGGAGCTAGCCAAGAAGAATTTTATAAATTTATCAAACCAATTTTAGAAAAAA
TGGATGGTACTGAGGAATTATTGGTGAAACTAAATCGTGAAGATTTGCTGCGCAAGCAACGGACCTTTGA
CAACGGCTCTATTCCCCATCAAATTCACTTGGGTGAGCTGCATGCTATTTTGAGAAGACAAGAAGACTTT
TATCCATTTTTAAAAGACAATCGTGAGAAGATTGAAAAAATCTTGACTTTTCGAATTCCTTATTATGTTG
GTCCATTGGCGCGTGGCAATAGTCGTTTTGCATGGATGACTCGGAAGTCTGAAGAAACAATTACCCCATG
GAATTTTGAAGAAGTTGTCGATAAAGGTGCTTCAGCTCAATCATTTATTGAACGCATGACAAACTTTGAT
AAAAATCTTCCAAATGAAAAAGTACTACCAAAACATAGTTTGCTTTATGAGTATTTTACGGTTTATAACG
AATTGACAAAGGTCAAATATGTTACTGAAGGAATGCGAAAACCAGCATTTCTTTCAGGTGAACAGAAGAA
AGCCATTGTTGATTTACTCTTCAAAACAAATCGAAAAGTAACCGTTAAGCAATTAAAAGAAGATTATTTC
AAAAAAATAGAATGTTTTGATAGTGTTGAAATTTCAGGAGTTGAAGATAGATTTAATGCTTCATTAGGTA
CCTACCATGATTTGCTAAAAATTATTAAAGATAAAGATTTTTTGGATAATGAAGAAAATGAAGATATCTT
AGAGGATATTGTTTTAACATTGACCTTATTTGAAGATAGGGAGATGATTGAGGAAAGACTTAAAACATAT
GCTCACCTCTTTGATGATAAGGTGATGAAACAGCTTAAACGTCGCCGTTATGCTGCTGCTGGAGCTTTGT
CTCGAAAATTGATTAATGGTATTAGGGATAAGCAATCTGGCAAAACAATATTAGATTTTTTGAAATCAGA
TGGTTTTGCCAATCGCAATTTTATGCAGCTGATCCATGATGATAGTTTGACATTTAAAGAAGACATTCAA
AAAGCACAAGTGTCTGGACAAGGCGATAGTTTACATGAACATATTGCAAATTTAGCTGGTAGCCCTGCTA
TTAAAAAAGGTATTTTACAGACTGTAAAAGTTGTTGATGAATTGGTCAAAGTAATGGGGCGGCATAAGCC
AGAAAATATCGTTATTGAAATGGCACGTGAAAATCAGACAACTCAAAAGGGCCAGAAAAATTCGCGAGAG
CGTATGAAACGAATCGAAGAAGGTATCAAAGAATTAGGAAGTCAGATTCTTAAAGAGCATCCTGTTGAAA
ATACTCAATTGCAAAATGAAAAGCTCTATCTCTATTATCTCCAAAATGGAAGAGACATGTATGTGGACCA
AGAATTAGATATTAATCGTTTAAGTGATTATGATGTCGATCACATTGTTCCACAAAGTTTCCTTAAAGAC
GATTCAATAGACAATAAGGTCTTAACGCGTTCTGATAAAAATCGTGGTAAATCGGATAACGTTCCAAGTG
AAGAAGTAGTCAAAAAGATGAAAAACTATTGGAGACAACTTCTAAACGCCAAGTTAATCACTCAACGTAA
GTTTGATAATTTAACGAAAGCTGAACGTGGAGGTTTGAGTGAACTTGATAAAGCTGGTTTTATCAAACGC
CAATTGGTTGAAACTCGCGCTATCACTAAGCATGTGGCACAAATTTTGGATAGTCGCATGAATACTAAAT
ACGATGAAAATGATAAACTTATTCGAGAGGTTAAAGTGATTACCTTAAAATCTAAATTAGTTTCTGACTT
CCGAAAAGATTTCCAATTCTATAAAGTACGTGAGATTAACAATTACCATCATGCCCATGATGCGTATCTA
AATGCCGTCGTTGGAACTGCTTTGATTAAGAAATATCCAAAACTTGAATCGGAGTTTGTCTATGGTGATT
ATAAAGTTTATGATGTTCGTAAAATGATTGCTAAGTCTGAGCAAGAAATAGGCAAAGCAACCGCAAAATA
TTTCTTTTACTCTAATATCATGAACTTCTTCAAAACAGAAATTACACTTGCAAATGGAGAGATTCGCAAA
CGCCCTCTAATCGAAACTAATGGGGAAACTGGAGAAATTGTCTGGGATAAAGGGCGAGATTTTGCCACAG
TGCGCAAAGTATTGTCCATGCCCCAAGTCAATATTGTCAAGAAAACAGAAGTACAGACAGGCGGATTCTC
CAAGGAGTCAATTTTACCAAAAAGAAATTCGGACAAGCTTATTGCTCGTAAAAAAGACTGGGATCCAAAA
AAATATGGTGGTTTTGATAGTCCAACGGTAGCTTATTCAGTCCTAGTGGTTGCTAAGGTGGAAAAAGGGA
AATCGAAGAAGTTAAAATCCGTTAAAGAGTTACTAGGGATCACAATTATGGAAAGAAGTTCCTTTGAAAA
AAATCCGATTGACTTTTTAGAAGCTAAAGGATATAAGGAAGTTAAAAAAGACTTAATCATTAAACTACCT
AAATATAGTCTTTTTGAGTTAGAAAACGGTCGTAAACGGATGCTGGCTAGTGCCGGAGAATTACAAAAAG
GAAATGAGCTGGCTCTGCCAAGCAAATATGTGAATTTTTTATATTTAGCTAGTCATTATGAAAAGTTGAA
GGGTAGTCCAGAAGATAACGAACAAAAACAATTGTTTGTGGAGCAGCATAAGCATTATTTAGATGAGATT
ATTGAGCAAATCAGTGAATTTTCTAAGCGTGTTATTTTAGCAGATGCCAATTTAGATAAAGTTCTTAGTG
CATATAACAAACATAGAGACAAACCAATACGTGAACAAGCAGAAAATATTATTCATTTATTTACGTTGAC
GAATCTTGGAGCTCCCGCTGCTTTTAAATATTTTGATACAACAATTGATCGTAAACGATATACGTCTACA
AAAGAAGTTTTAGATGCCACTCTTATCCATCAATCCATCACTGGTCTTTATGAAACACGCATTGATTTGA
GTCAGCTAGGAGGTGACTAATAACATTGGAAGTGGATAACGGATCCGCGATCGCGGCGCGCCACCTGGTG
GCCGGCCGGTACCACGCGTGCGCGCTGATCCGGCTGCTAACAAAGCCCGAAAGGAAGCTGAGTTGGCTGC
TGCCACCGCTGAGCAATAACTAGCATAACCCCTTGGGGCCTCTAAACGGGTCTTGAGGGGTTTTTTGCTG
AAAGGAGGAACTATATCCGGATATCCACAGGACGGGTGTGGTCGCCATGATCGCGTAGTCGATAGTGGCT
CCAAGTAGCGAAGCGAGCAGGACTGGGCGGCGGCCAAAGCGGTCGGACAGTGCTCCGAGAACGGGTGCGC
ATAGAAATTGCATCAACGCATATAGCGCTAGCAGCACGCCATAGTGACTGGCGATGCTGTCGGAATGGAC
GATATCCCGCAAGAGGCCCGGCAGTACCGGCATAACCAAGCCTATGCCTACAGCATCCAGGGTGACGGTG
CCGAGGATGACGATGAGCGCATTGTTAGATTTCATACACGGTGCCTGACTGCGTTAGCAATTTAACTGTG
ATAAACTACCGCATTAAAGCTTATCGATGATAAGCTGTCAAACATGAGAATTCTTGAAGACGAAAGGGCC
TCGTGATACGCCTATTTTTATAGGTTAATGTCATGATAATAATGGTTTCTTAGACGTCAGGTGGCACTTT
TCGGGGAAATGTGCGCGGAACCCCTATTTGTTTATTTTTCTAAATACATTCAAATATGTATCCGCTCATG
AGACAATAACCCTGATAAATGCTTCAATAACATTGAAAAAGGAAGAGTATGAGTATTCAACATTTCCGTG
TCGCCCTTATTCCCTTTTTTGCGGCATTTTGCCTTCCTGTTTTTGCTCACCCAGAAACGCTGGTGAAAGT
AAAAGATGCTGAAGATCAGTTGGGTGCACGAGTGGGTTACATCGAACTGGATCTCAACAGCGGTAAGATC
CTTGAGAGTTTTCGCCCCGAAGAACGTTTTCCAATGATGAGCACTTTTAAAGTTCTGCTATGTGGCGCGG
TATTATCCCGTGTTGACGCCGGGCAAGAGCAACTCGGTCGCCGCATACACTATTCTCAGAATGACTTGGT
TGAGTACTCACCAGTCACAGAAAAGCATCTTACGGATGGCATGACAGTAAGAGAATTATGCAGTGCTGCC
ATAACCATGAGTGATAACACTGCGGCCAACTTACTTCTGACAACGATCGGAGGACCGAAGGAGCTAACCG
CTTTTTTGCACAACATGGGGGATCATGTAACTCGCCTTGATCGTTGGGAACCGGAGCTGAATGAAGCCAT
ACCAAACGACGAGCGTGACACCACGATGCCTGCAGCAATGGCAACAACGTTGCGCAAACTATTAACTGGC
GAACTACTTACTCTAGCTTCCCGGCAACAATTAATAGACTGGATGGAGGCGGATAAAGTTGCAGGACCAC
TTCTGCGCTCGGCCCTTCCGGCTGGCTGGTTTATTGCTGATAAATCTGGAGCCGGTGAGCGTGGGTCTCG
CGGTATCATTGCAGCACTGGGGCCAGATGGTAAGCCCTCCCGTATCGTAGTTATCTACACGACGGGGAGT
CAGGCAACTATGGATGAACGAAATAGACAGATCGCTGAGATAGGTGCCTCACTGATTAAGCATTGGTAAC
TGTCAGACCAAGTTTACTCATATATACTTTAGATTGATTTAAAACTTCATTTTTAATTTAAAAGGATCTA
GGTGAAGATCCTTTTTGATAATCTCATGACCAAAATCCCTTAACGTGAGTTTTCGTTCCACTGAGCGTCA
GACCCCGTAGAAAAGATCAAAGGATCTTCTTGAGATCCTTTTTTTCTGCGCGTAATCTGCTGCTTGCAAA
CAAAAAAACCACCGCTACCAGCGGTGGTTTGTTTGCCGGATCAAGAGCTACCAACTCTTTTTCCGAAGGT
AACTGGCTTCAGCAGAGCGCAGATACCAAATACTGTCCTTCTAGTGTAGCCGTAGTTAGGCCACCACTTC
AAGAACTCTGTAGCACCGCCTACATACCTCGCTCTGCTAATCCTGTTACCAGTGGCTGCTGCCAGTGGCG
ATAAGTCGTGTCTTACCGGGTTGGACTCAAGACGATAGTTACCGGATAAGGCGCAGCGGTCGGGCTGAAC
GGGGGGTTCGTGCACACAGCCCAGCTTGGAGCGAACGACCTACACCGAACTGAGATACCTACAGCGTGAG
CTATGAGAAAGCGCCACGCTTCCCGAAGGGAGAAAGGCGGACAGGTATCCGGTAAGCGGCAGGGTCGGAA
CAGGAGAGCGCACGAGGGAGCTTCCAGGGGGAAACGCCTGGTATCTTTATAGTCCTGTCGGGTTTCGCCA
CCTCTGACTTGAGCGTCGATTTTTGTGATGCTCGTCAGGGGGGCGGAGCCTATGGAAAAACGCCAGCAAC
GCGGCCTTTTTACGGTTCCTGGCCTTTTGCTGGCCTTTTGCTCACATGTTCTTTCCTGCGTTATCCCCTG
ATTCTGTGGATAACCGTATTACCGCCTTTGAGTGAGCTGATACCGCTCGCCGCAGCCGAACGACCGAGCG
CAGCGAGTCAGTGAGCGAGGAAGCGGAAGAGCGCCTGATGCGGTATTTTCTCCTTACGCATCTGTGCGGT
ATTTCACACCGCAATGGTGCACTCTCAGTACAATCTGCTCTGATGCCGCATAGTTAAGCCAGTATACACT
CCGCTATCGCTACGTGACTGGGTCATGGCTGCGCCCCGACACCCGCCAACACCCGCTGACGCGCCCTGAC
GGGCTTGTCTGCTCCCGGCATCCGCTTACAGACAAGCTGTGACCGTCTCCGGGAGCTGCATGTGTCAGAG
GTTTTCACCGTCATCACCGAAACGCGCGAGGCAGCTGCGGTAAAGCTCATCAGCGTGGTCGTGAAGCGAT
TCACAGATGTCTGCCTGTTCATCCGCGTCCAGCTCGTTGAGTTTCTCCAGAAGCGTTAATGTC
